Addgene plasmid #184625: pCW57.1 KBTBD4 P311PP
Purpose: Doxycycline inducible lentiviral vector for N-terminal Flag tagged KBTBD4 P311PP expression in mammalian cells
Depositing lab: Vincenzo D'Angiolella. Depositing organization: University of Oxford. Publication: Disease-associated KBTBD4 mutations in medulloblastoma elicit neomorphic ubiquitylation activity to promote CoREST degradation. Chen Z, Ioris RM, Richardson S, Van Ess AN, Vendrell I, Kessler BM, Buffa FM, Busino L, Clifford SC, Bullock AN, D'Angiolella V. Cell Death Differ. 2022 Apr 4. pii: 10.1038/s41418-022-00983-4. doi: 10.1038/s41418-022-00983-4. PubMed 35379950.
Backbone
  Vector backbone: pCW57.1
  Vector type: Mammalian Expression, Lentiviral ; Doxycycline inducible
  Selectable markers: Puromycin
Growth in bacteria
  Bacterial resistance: Ampicillin, 100 μg/mL
  Growth temperature: 37°C
  Growth strain: NEB Stable
  Copy number: Unknown
Gene/Insert
  Gene/Insert name: N-terminal Flag tagged KBTBD4 P311PP (alt name: Kelch Repeat And BTB Domain Containing 4)
  Species: H. sapiens (human)
  Insert size (bp): 1557
  Mutation: P311PP
  Entrez Gene: KBTBD4 (a.k.a. BKLHD4, HSPC252)
  Promoter: TRE promoter, Tet ON
  Cloning method: Gateway Cloning
  Sequencing primers: 5′ LNCX (5'-AGCTCGTTTAGTGAACCGTCAGATC-3'); 3′ hPGK Rev - (5'-gaaaaggcgcaaccccaacc-3')
Terms and licenses: Academic/Nonprofit Terms; Industry Terms: Not Available to Industry
How to cite: pCW57.1 KBTBD4 P311PP was a gift from Vincenzo D'Angiolella (Addgene plasmid # 184625 ; http://n2t.net/addgene:184625 ; RRID:Addgene_184625)
