[The description below was written by a language model from this plasmid's Addgene catalogue record and pLannotate feature annotations shown in this document.]
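Description:
pCW57.1 KBTBD4 P311PP is a doxycycline-inducible, self-inactivating HIV-1-based lentiviral expression vector (about 9.3 kb) built on the pCW57.1 backbone. It carries human KBTBD4 (Kelch repeat and BTB domain containing 4) with the P311PP mutation and an N-terminal Flag tag. It is propagated in E. coli through a high-copy ColE1/pUC-type origin with ampicillin selection (β-lactamase). The viral genome is transcribed from an RSV promoter fused to a truncated 5' LTR. It contains the Ψ packaging signal with a partial gag fragment, the Rev response element for Rev-dependent nuclear export, the cPPT/CTS element, a WPRE to boost transcript expression, and a ΔU3 3' LTR that inactivates LTR-driven transcription after integration. An SV40 polyadenylation signal and SV40 origin lie downstream of the 3' LTR.

The insert was introduced by Gateway cloning and sits between attB1 and attB2 sites, immediately downstream of a tight TRE promoter (seven tet operators joined to a minimal CMV promoter). A short Flag-type epitope annotation directly precedes the KBTBD4 open reading frame, consistent with the catalogued N-terminal tag. A fragmentary His-tag annotation lies after attB2, outside the annotated coding region. A second, constitutive cassette uses the human PGK promoter to drive puromycin N-acetyltransferase followed by the reverse tetracycline transactivator (rtTA3 with VP16-derived activation repeats). A single vector therefore supplies both puromycin selection of transduced mammalian cells and the Tet-On activator that switches on the TRE promoter when doxycycline is present. The construct is intended for inducible expression of this KBTBD4 mutant in mammalian cells. The associated work concerns medulloblastoma-associated KBTBD4 mutations that confer neomorphic ubiquitylation activity and promote CoREST degradation.
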