Features (pLannotate 1.2.2; 30 found; start..end, strand, type, name):
     41..158     +  misc_feature   cPPT/CTS: central polypurine tract and central termination sequence of HIV-1
    212..526     +  promoter       tight TRE promoter: Tet-responsive promoter PTight, consisting of seven tet operator sequences followed by the minimal CMV promoter
    547..571     +  protein_bind   attB1: mutant version of attB; recombination site for the Gateway® BP reaction BP Clonase™
    606..626     +  CDS            3xFLAG (fragment): three tandem FLAG® epitope tags
    631..2184    +  CDS            KBTBD4: KBTB4_HUMAN - Also known as BKLHD4. Experimental evidence at protein level: Swiss-Prot protein existence level 1. From Homo sapiens (Human).
   2217..2241    -  protein_bind   attB2: mutant version of attB; recombination site for the Gateway® BP reaction BP Clonase™
   2258..2276    +  CDS            9xHis (fragment): 9xHis affinity tag
   2286..2796    +  promoter       hPGK promoter: human phosphoglycerate kinase 1 promoter
   2806..3402    +  CDS            PuroR (fragment): puromycin N-acetyltransferase; pac from Streptomyces; confers resistance to puromycin
   3457..4154    +  CDS            rtTA3 (fragment): reverse tetracycline transactivator 3 activates expression from Tet-responsive promoters in the presence of doxycycline
   4084..4194    +  CDS            VP48: 3 tandem repeats of the minimal activation domain of herpes simplex virus VP16 (Cheng et al., 2013)
   4230..4778    +  misc_feature   WPRE (fragment): woodchuck hepatitis virus posttranscriptional regulatory element
   4804..4875    +  CDS            nef (fragment): NEF_HV1Z2 - Experimental evidence at protein level: Swiss-Prot protein existence level 1. Extracellular Nef protein targets CD4(+) T-lymphocytes for apoptosis by interacting with CXCR4 surface receptors. From Human immunodeficiency virus type 1 group M subtype D (isolate Z2/CDC-Z34) (HIV-1).
   4877..5110    +  LTR            3' LTR (ΔU3): self-inactivating 3' long terminal repeat (LTR) from HIV-1
   5182..5303    +  polyA_signal   SV40 poly(A) signal: SV40 polyadenylation signal
   5343..5478    +  rep_origin     SV40 ori: SV40 origin of replication
   5486..5549    +  promoter       AmpR promoter: bla
   5550..6410    +  CDS            AmpR: β-lactamase; bla; confers resistance to ampicillin, carbenicillin, and related antibiotics
   6581..7169    +  rep_origin     ori: high-copy-number ColE1/pMB1/pBR322/pUC origin of replication
   7352..7444    +  CDS            lacI (fragment): lac repressor; lacI; The lac repressor binds to the lac operator to inhibit transcription in E. coli. This inhibition can be relieved by adding lactose or isopropyl-β-D-thiogalactopyranoside (IPTG).
   7457..7478    +  protein_bind   CAP binding site: CAP binding activates transcription in the presence of cAMP. E. coli catabolite activator protein
   7493..7523    +  promoter       lac promoter: promoter for the E. coli lac operon
   7531..7547    +  protein_bind   lac operator: The lac repressor binds to the lac operator to inhibit transcription in E. coli. This inhibition can be relieved by adding lactose or isopropyl-β-D-thiogalactopyranoside (IPTG). lac repressor encoded by lacI
   7592..7610    +  promoter       T3 promoter: promoter for bacteriophage T3 RNA polymerase
   7638..7864    +  promoter       RSV promoter: Rous sarcoma virus enhancer/promoter
   7865..8045    +  LTR            5' LTR (truncated): truncated 5' long terminal repeat (LTR) from HIV-1
   8092..8217    +  misc_feature   HIV-1 Ψ: packaging signal of human immunodeficiency virus type 1
   8201..8564    +  CDS            HIV-1 gag (fragment): gag protein from human immunodeficiency virus 1; gag
   8710..8943    +  misc_feature   RRE: The Rev response element (RRE) of HIV-1 allows for Rev-dependent mRNA export from the nucleus to the cytoplasm.
   9320..9344    +  CDS            Rev (fragment): human immunodeficiency virus 1 (HIV-1) Rev protein; rev; enhances nuclear export of unspliced and incompletely spliced viral mRNAs
>Addgene plasmid #184625 | pCW57.1 KBTBD4 P311PP | addgene full sequence | sequence record 363385 | Addgene NGS Result
AATTCTCGACCTCGAGACAAATGGCAGTATTCATCCACAATTTTAAAAGAAAAGGGGGGATTGGGGGGTA
CAGTGCAGGGGAAAGAATAGTAGACATAATAGCAACAGACATACAAACTAAAGAATTACAAAAACAAATT
ACAAAAATTCAAAATTTTCGGGTTTATTACAGGGACAGCAGAGATCCACTTTGGCCGCGAATCGATATGT
CGAGTTTACTCCCTATCAGTGATAGAGAACGTATGTCGAGTTTACTCCCTATCAGTGATAGAGAACGATG
TCGAGTTTACTCCCTATCAGTGATAGAGAACGTATGTCGAGTTTACTCCCTATCAGTGATAGAGAACGTA
TGTCGAGTTTACTCCCTATCAGTGATAGAGAACGTATGTCGAGTTTATCCCTATCAGTGATAGAGAACGT
ATGTCGAGTTTACTCCCTATCAGTGATAGAGAACGTATGTCGAGGTAGGCGTGTACGGTGGGAGGCCTAT
ATAAGCAGAGCTCGTTTAGTGAACCGTCAGATCGCCTGGAGAATTGGCTAGCATCAACAAGTTTGTACAA
AAAAGCAGGCTCTTTAAAGGAACCAATTCAGTCGACTGGATCCATGGACTACAAAGACGATGACGACAAG
GAATCACCAGAGGAGCCTGGAGCATCCATGGATGAGAACTACTTTGTGAACTACACTTTCAAAGATCGGT
CACATTCAGGCCGTGTGGCTCAAGGCATCATGAAACTGTGTCTAGAGGAGGAGCTCTTTGCTGATGTCAC
CATTTCGGTGGAAGGCCGGGAGTTTCAGCTCCATCGGCTGGTCCTCTCAGCTCAGAGCTGCTTCTTCCGA
TCCATGTTCACTTCCAACCTGAAGGAGGCCCACAACCGGGTGATTGTGCTGCAGGATGTCAGCGAGTCTG
TTTTCCAGCTCCTGGTTGATTATATCTACCATGGGACTGTGAAACTTCGAGCTGAGGAGTTGCAGGAAAT
TTATGAGGTGTCAGACATGTATCAGCTGACATCTCTCTTTGAGGAATGCTCTCGGTTTTTGGCCCGCACA
GTGCAAGTGGGAAACTGCCTTCAGGTGATGTGGCTGGCAGATCGGCACAGTGATCCTGAGCTCTATACGG
CTGCCAAGCACTGTGCCAAGACCCACCTGGCCCAGCTGCAGAATACAGAGGAATTTCTCCACTTGCCCCA
CCGCTTACTCACAGATATCATCTCGGATGGAGTTCCGTGTTCTCAGAACCCAACAGAGGCAATAGAAGCC
TGGATCAACTTTAATAAAGAGGAAAGAGAGGCTTTTGCAGAGTCACTCAGGACAAGCTTGAAGGAAATTG
GGGAGAATGTGCACATTTACCTGATTGGGAAAGAGTCATCTCGTACCCACTCGTTGGCTGTGTCCTTGCA
CTGTGCAGAAGATGACTCCATCAGTGTAAGTGGCCAAAACAGTTTGTGCCACCAGATCACTGCGGCCTGC
AAGCATGGTGGAGACTTGTATGTGGTGGGAGGGTCCATCCCACCACGGCGCATGTGGAAGTGCAACAATG
CCACCGTTGACTGGGAGTGGTGTGCTCCTTTGCCTCGGGACCGGCTCCAGCACACCCTGGTGTCTGTGCC
CGGGAAAGATGCCATATATTCACTGGGTGGCAAGACACTGCAAGATACCCTCTCCAACGCAGTCATTTAT
TATCGCGTAGGTGATAATGTGTGGACAGAGACAACTCAGCTAGAGGTGGCTGTGTCAGGGGCTGCTGGTG
CCAACCTCAACGGGATCATCTACTTACTAGGGGGGGAGGAGAATGATCTGGACTTCTTTACCAAACCTTC
CCGACTCATCCAGTGCTTTGACACAGAGACAGACAAATGCCATGTGAAGCCCTATGTGCTGCCCTTTGCA
GGCCGCATGCACGCAGCTGTGCATAAAGATCTGGTGTTCATCGTGGCTGAAGGGGACTCCCTGGTGTGCT
ACAATCCCTTGCTAGACAGCTTCACCCGGCTTTGCCTTCCTGAGGCCTGGAGCTCTGCCCCATCCCTCTG
GAAGATTGCCAGCTGTAACGGGAGCATCTATGTCTTCCGGGACCGATATAAAAAGGGGGATGCCAACACC
TACAAGCTTGACCCTGCCACTTCAGCCGTAACTGTCACAAGAGGTATTAAGGTGCTGCTTACCAATTTGC
AGTTTGTGTTGGCCTAAGAATTCGCGGCCGCACTCGAGATATCTAGACCCAGCTTTCTTGTACAAAGTGG
TTTAGTAATGAACCGGTCCACCACCACCACCACCACTAAGGATCCGGGGTTGGGGTTGCGCCTTTTCCAA
GGCAGCCCTGGGTTTGCGCAGGGACGCGGCTGCTCTGGGCGTGGTTCCGGGAAACGCAGCGGCGCCGACC
CTGGGTCTCGCACATTCTTCACGTCCGTTCGCAGCGTCACCCGGATCTTCGCCGCTACCCTTGTGGGCCC
CCCGGCGACGCTTCCTGCTCCGCCCCTAAGTCGGGAAGGTTCCTTGCGGTTCGCGGCGTGCCGGACGTGA
CAAACGGAAGCCGCACGTCTCACTAGTACCCTCGCAGACGGACAGCGCCAGGGAGCAATGGCAGCGCGCC
GACCGCGATGGGCTGTGGCCAATAGCGGCTGCTCAGCAGGGCGCGCCGAGAGCAGCGGCCGGGAAGGGGC
GGTGCGGGAGGCGGGGTGTGGGGCGGTAGTGTGGGCCCTGTTCCTGCCCGCGCGGTGTTCCGCATTCTGC
AAGCCTCCGGAGCGCACGTCGGCAGTCGGCTCCCTCGTTGACCGAATCACCGACCTCTCTCCCCAGCAAT
TCACCATGACCGAGTACAAGCCCACGGTGCGCCTCGCCACCCGCGACGACGTCCCCAGGGCCGTACGCAC
CCTCGCCGCCGCGTTCGCCGACTACCCCGCCACGCGCCACACCGTCGATCCGGACCGCCACATCGAGCGG
GTCACCGAGCTGCAAGAACTCTTCCTCACGCGCGTCGGGCTCGACATCGGCAAGGTGTGGGTCGCGGACG
ACGGCGCCGCGGTGGCGGTCTGGACCACGCCGGAGAGCGTCGAAGCGGGGGCGGTGTTCGCCGAGATCGG
CCCGCGCATGGCCGAGTTGAGCGGTTCCCGGCTGGCCGCGCAGCAACAGATGGAAGGCCTCCTGGCGCCG
CACCGGCCCAAGGAGCCCGCGTGGTTCCTGGCCACCGTCGGCGTCTCGCCCGACCACCAGGGCAAGGGTC
TGGGCAGCGCCGTCGTGCTCCCCGGAGTGGAGGCGGCCGAGCGCGCCGGGGTGCCCGCCTTCCTGGAGAC
CTCCGCGCCCCGCAACCTCCCCTTCTACGAGCGGCTCGGCTTCACCGTCACCGCCGACGTCGAGGTGCCC
GAAGGACCGCGCACCTGGTGCATGACCCGCAAGCCCGGTGCCGAAGGTAGAGGTTCTCTCCTCACTTGTG
GTGATGTTGAAGAAAACCCTGGTCCAATGTCTAGACTGGACAAGAGCAAAGTCATAAACGGAGCTCTGGA
ATTACTCAATGGTGTCGGTATCGAAGGCCTGACGACAAGGAAACTCGCTCAAAAGCTGGGAGTTGAGCAG
CCTACCCTGTACTGGCACGTGAAGAACAAGCGGGCCCTGCTCGATGCCCTGCCAATCGAGATGCTGGACA
GGCATCATACCCACTTCTGCCCCCTGGAAGGCGAGTCATGGCAAGACTTTCTGCGGAACAACGCCAAGTC
ATACCGCTGTGCTCTCCTCTCACATCGCGACGGGGCTAAAGTGCATCTCGGCACCCGCCCAACAGAGAAA
CAGTACGAAACCCTGGAAAATCAGCTCGCGTTCCTGTGTCAGCAAGGCTTCTCCCTGGAGAACGCACTGT
ACGCTCTGTCCGCCGTGGGCCACTTTACACTGGGCTGCGTATTGGAGGAACAGGAGCATCAAGTAGCAAA
AGAGGAAAGAGAGACACCTACCACCGATTCTATGCCCCCACTTCTGAGACAAGCAATTGAGCTGTTCGAC
CGGCAGGGAGCCGAACCTGCCTTCCTTTTCGGCCTGGAACTAATCATATGTGGCCTGGAGAAACAGCTAA
AGTGCGAAAGCGGCGGGCCGACCGACGCCCTTGACGATTTTGACTTAGACATGCTCCCAGCCGATGCCCT
TGACGACTTTGACCTTGATATGCTGCCTGCTGACGCTCTTGACGATTTTGACCTTGACATGCTCCCCGGG
TAACTAAGTAAGGATCGATCCAAGATATCGTATTCTTAACTATGTTGCTCCTTTTACGCTATGTGGATAC
GCTGCTTTAATGCCTTTGTATCATGCTATTGCTTCCCGTATGGCTTTCATTTTCTCCTCCTTGTATAAAT
CCTGGTTGCTGTCTCTTTATGAGGAGTTGTGGCCCGTTGTCAGGCAACGTGGCGTGGTGTGCACTGTGTT
TGCTGACGCAACCCCCACTGGTTGGGGCATTGCCACCACCTGTCAGCTCCTTTCCGGGACTTTCGCTTTC
CCCCTCCCTATTGCCACGGCGGAACTCATCGCCGCCTGCCTTGCCCGCTGCTGGACAGGGGCTCGGCTGT
TGGGCACTGACAATTCCGTGGTGTTGTCGGGGAAGCTGACGTCCTTTCCATGGCTGCTCGCCTGTGTTGC
CACCTGGATTCTGCGCGGGACGTCCTTCTGCTACGTCCCTTCGGCCCTCAATCCAGCGGACCTTCCTTCC
CGCGGCCTGCTGCCGGCTCTGCGGCCTCTTCCGCGTCTTCGCCTTCGCCCTCAGACGAGTCGGATCTCCC
TTTGGGCCGCCTCCCCGCCTGTTTCGCCTCGGCGTCCGGACTAGAGGTACCTTTAAGACCAATGACTTAC
AAGGCAGCTGTAGATCTTAGCCACTTTTTAAAAGAAAAGGGGGGACTGGAAGGGCTAATTCACTCCCAAC
GAAGACAAGATCTGCTTTTTGCTTGTACTGGGTCTCTCTGGTTAGACCAGATCTGAGCCTGGGAGCTCTC
TGGCTAACTAGGGAACCCACTGCTTAAGCCTCAATAAAGCTTGCCTTGAGTGCTTCAAGTAGTGTGTGCC
CGTCTGTTGTGTGACTCTGGTAACTAGAGATCCCTCAGACCCTTTTAGTCAGTGTGGAAAATCTCTAGCA
GTAGTAGTTCATGTCATCTTATTATTCAGTATTTATAACTTGCAAAGAAATGAATATCAGAGAGTGAGAG
GAACTTGTTTATTGCAGCTTATAATGGTTACAAATAAAGCAATAGCATCACAAATTTCACAAATAAAGCA
TTTTTTTCACTGCATTCTAGTTGTGGTTTGTCCAAACTCATCAATGTATCTTATCATGTCTGGCTCTAGC
TATCCCGCCCCTAACTCCGCCCATCCCGCCCCTAACTCCGCCCAGTTCCGCCCATTCTCCGCCCCATGGC
TGACTAATTTTTTTTATTTATGCAGAGGCCGAGGCCGCCTCGGCCTCTGAGCTATTCCAGAAGTAGTGAG
GAGGCTTTTTTGGAGGCCTTTCAAATATGTATCCGCTCATGAGACAATAACCCTGATAAATGCTTCAATA
ATATTGAAAAAGGAAGAGTATGAGTATTCAACATTTCCGTGTCGCCCTTATTCCCTTTTTTGCGGCATTT
TGCCTTCCTGTTTTTGCTCACCCAGAAACGCTGGTGAAAGTAAAAGATGCTGAAGATCAGTTGGGTGCAC
GAGTGGGTTACATCGAACTGGATCTCAACAGCGGTAAGATCCTTGAGAGTTTTCGCCCCGAAGAACGTTT
TCCAATGATGAGCACTTTTAAAGTTCTGCTATGTGGCGCGGTATTATCCCGTATTGACGCCGGGCAAGAG
CAACTCGGTCGCCGCATACACTATTCTCAGAATGACTTGGTTGAGTACTCACCAGTCACAGAAAAGCATC
TTACGGATGGCATGACAGTAAGAGAATTATGCAGTGCTGCCATAACCATGAGTGATAACACTGCGGCCAA
CTTACTTCTGACAACGATCGGAGGACCGAAGGAGCTAACCGCTTTTTTGCACAACATGGGGGATCATGTA
ACTCGCCTTGATCGTTGGGAACCGGAGCTGAATGAAGCCATACCAAACGACGAGCGTGACACCACGATGC
CTGTAGCAATGGCAACAACGTTGCGCAAACTATTAACTGGCGAACTACTTACTCTAGCTTCCCGGCAACA
ATTAATAGACTGGATGGAGGCGGATAAAGTTGCAGGACCACTTCTGCGCTCGGCCCTTCCGGCTGGCTGG
TTTATTGCTGATAAATCTGGAGCCGGTGAGCGTGGGTCTCGCGGTATCATTGCAGCACTGGGGCCAGATG
GTAAGCCCTCCCGTATCGTAGTTATCTACACGACGGGGAGTCAGGCAACTATGGATGAACGAAATAGACA
GATCGCTGAGATAGGTGCCTCACTGATTAAGCATTGGTAACTGTCAGACCAAGTTTACTCATATATACTT
TAGATTGATTTAAAACTTCATTTTTAATTTAAAAGGATCTAGGTGAAGATCCTTTTTGATAATCTCATGA
CCAAAATCCCTTAACGTGAGTTTTCGTTCCACTGAGCGTCAGACCCCGTAGAAAAGATCAAAGGATCTTC
TTGAGATCCTTTTTTTCTGCGCGTAATCTGCTGCTTGCAAACAAAAAAACCACCGCTACCAGCGGTGGTT
TGTTTGCCGGATCAAGAGCTACCAACTCTTTTTCCGAAGGTAACTGGCTTCAGCAGAGCGCAGATACCAA
ATACTGTTCTTCTAGTGTAGCCGTAGTTAGGCCACCACTTCAAGAACTCTGTAGCACCGCCTACATACCT
CGCTCTGCTAATCCTGTTACCAGTGGCTGCTGCCAGTGGCGATAAGTCGTGTCTTACCGGGTTGGACTCA
AGACGATAGTTACCGGATAAGGCGCAGCGGTCGGGCTGAACGGGGGGTTCGTGCACACAGCCCAGCTTGG
AGCGAACGACCTACACCGAACTGAGATACCTACAGCGTGAGCTATGAGAAAGCGCCACGCTTCCCGAAGG
GAGAAAGGCGGACAGGTATCCGGTAAGCGGCAGGGTCGGAACAGGAGAGCGCACGAGGGAGCTTCCAGGG
GGAAACGCCTGGTATCTTTATAGTCCTGTCGGGTTTCGCCACCTCTGACTTGAGCGTCGATTTTTGTGAT
GCTCGTCAGGGGGGCGGAGCCTATGGAAAAACGCCAGCAACGCGGCCTTTTTACGGTTCCTGGCCTTTTG
CTGGCCTTTTGCTCACATGTTCTTTCCTGCGTTATCCCCTGATTCTGTGGATAACCGTATTACCGCCTTT
GAGTGAGCTGATACCGCTCGCCGCAGCCGAACGACCGAGCGCAGCGAGTCAGTGAGCGAGGAAGCGGAAG
AGCGCCCAATACGCAAACCGCCTCTCCCCGCGCGTTGGCCGATTCATTAATGCAGCTGGCACGACAGGTT
TCCCGACTGGAAAGCGGGCAGTGAGCGCAACGCAATTAATGTGAGTTAGCTCACTCATTAGGCACCCCAG
GCTTTACACTTTATGCTTCCGGCTCGTATGTTGTGTGGAATTGTGAGCGGATAACAATTTCACACAGGAA
ACAGCTATGACCATGATTACGCCAAGCGCGCAATTAACCCTCACTAAAGGGAACAAAAGCTGGAGCTGCA
AGCTTAATGTAGTCTTATGCAATACTCTTGTAGTCTTGCAACATGGTAACGATGAGTTAGCAACATGCCT
TACAAGGAGAGAAAAAGCACCGTGCATGCCGATTGGTGGAAGTAAGGTGGTACGATCGTGCCTTATTAGG
AAGGCAACAGACGGGTCTGACATGGATTGGACGAACCACTGAATTGCCGCATTGCAGAGATATTGTATTT
AAGTGCCTAGCTCGATACATAAACGGGTCTCTCTGGTTAGACCAGATCTGAGCCTGGGAGCTCTCTGGCT
AACTAGGGAACCCACTGCTTAAGCCTCAATAAAGCTTGCCTTGAGTGCTTCAAGTAGTGTGTGCCCGTCT
GTTGTGTGACTCTGGTAACTAGAGATCCCTCAGACCCTTTTAGTCAGTGTGGAAAATCTCTAGCAGTGGC
GCCCGAACAGGGACTTGAAAGCGAAAGGGAAACCAGAGGAGCTCTCTCGACGCAGGACTCGGCTTGCTGA
AGCGCGCACGGCAAGAGGCGAGGGGCGGCGACTGGTGAGTACGCCAAAAATTTTGACTAGCGGAGGCTAG
AAGGAGAGAGATGGGTGCGAGAGCGTCAGTATTAAGCGGGGGAGAATTAGATCGCGATGGGAAAAAATTC
GGTTAAGGCCAGGGGGAAAGAAAAAATATAAATTAAAACATATAGTATGGGCAAGCAGGGAGCTAGAACG
ATTCGCAGTTAATCCTGGCCTGTTAGAAACATCAGAAGGCTGTAGACAAATACTGGGACAGCTACAACCA
TCCCTTCAGACAGGATCAGAAGAACTTAGATCATTATATAATACAGTAGCAACCCTCTATTGTGTGCATC
AAAGGATAGAGATAAAAGACACCAAGGAAGCTTTAGACAAGATAGAGGAAGAGCAAAACAAAAGTAAGAC
CACCGCACAGCAAGCGGCCGCTGATCTTCAGACCTGGAGGAGGAGATATGAGGGACAATTGGAGAAGTGA
ATTATATAAATATAAAGTAGTAAAAATTGAACCATTAGGAGTAGCACCCACCAAGGCAAAGAGAAGAGTG
GTGCAGAGAGAAAAAAGAGCAGTGGGAATAGGAGCTTTGTTCCTTGGGTTCTTGGGAGCAGCAGGAAGCA
CTATGGGCGCAGCGTCAATGACGCTGACGGTACAGGCCAGACAATTATTGTCTGGTATAGTGCAGCAGCA
GAACAATTTGCTGAGGGCTATTGAGGCGCAACAGCATCTGTTGCAACTCACAGTCTGGGGCATCAAGCAG
CTCCAGGCAAGAATCCTGGCTGTGGAAAGATACCTAAAGGATCAACAGCTCCTGGGGATTTGGGGTTGCT
CTGGAAAACTCATTTGCACCACTGCTGTGCCTTGGAATGCTAGTTGGAGTAATAAATCTCTGGAACAGAT
TTGGAATCACACGACCTGGATGGAGTGGGACAGAGAAATTAACAATTACACAAGCTTAATACACTCCTTA
ATTGAAGAATCGCAAAACCAGCAAGAAAAGAATGAACAAGAATTATTGGAATTAGATAAATGGGCAAGTT
TGTGGAATTGGTTTAACATAACAAATTGGCTGTGGTATATAAAATTATTCATAATGATAGTAGGAGGCTT
GGTAGGTTTAAGAATAGTTTTTGCTGTACTTTCTATAGTGAATAGAGTTAGGCAGGGATATTCACCATTA
TCGTTTCAGACCCACCTCCCAACCCCGAGGGGAC
