>Addgene plasmid #184625 | pCW57.1 KBTBD4 P311PP | depositor partial sequence | sequence record 358117 | sequenced with LNCX primer
CAACAAGTTTGTACAAAAAAGCAGGCTCTTTANAGGAACCAATTCAGTCGACTGGATCCATGGACTACAA
AGACGATGACGACAAGGAATCACCAGAGGAGCCTGGAGCATCCATGGATGAGAACTACTTTGTGAACTAC
ACTTTCAAAGATCGGTCACATTCAGGCCGTGTGGCTCAAGGCATCATGAAACTGTGTCTAGAGGAGGAGC
TCTTTGCTGATGTCACCATTTCGGTGGAAGGCCGGGAGTTTCAGCTCCATCGGCTGGTCCTCTCAGCTCA
KAGCTGCTTCTTCCGATCCATGTTCACTTCCAACCTGAAGGAGGCCCACAACCGGGTGATTGTGCTGCAG
GATGTCAGCGAGTCTGTTTTCCAGCTCCTGGTTGATTATATCTACCATGGGACTGTGAAACTTCGAGCTG
AGGAGTTGCAGGAAATTTATGAGGTGTCAGACATGTATCAGCTGACATCTCTCTTTGAGGAATGCTCTCG
GTTTTTGGCCCGCACAGTGCAAGTGGGAAACTGCCTTCAGGTGATGTGGCTGGCAGATCGGCACAGTGAT
CCTGAGCTCTATACGGCTGCCAAGCACTGTGCCAAGACCCACCTGGCCCAGCTGCAGAATACAGAGGAAT
TTCTCCACTTGCCCCACCGCTTACTCACAGATATCATCTCGGATGGAGTTCCGTGTTCTCAGAACCCAAC
AGAGGCAATAGAAGCCTGGATCAACTTTAATAAAGAGGAAAGAGAGGCTTTTGCAGAGTCACTCAGGACA
AGCTTGAAGGAAATTGGGGAGAATGTGCACATTTACCTGATTGGGAAAGAGTCATCTCGTACCCACTCGT
TGGCTGTGTCCTTGCACTGTGCAGAAGATGACTCCATCAGTGTAAGTGGCCAAAACAGTTTGTGCCACCA
GATCACTGCGGCCTGCAAGCATGGTGG
